>Addgene plasmid #52738 | SLP2a-TIR-GFP | addgene partial sequence | sequence record 83585 | pLXSN5 5'-CCCTTGAACCTCCTCGTTCGACC-3'
CCTCACTCCTTCTCTAGGCGCCGGAATTAGATCTCTCGAGCTCAAGCTTCGAATTCGCCGCCACCATGGG
AAGCGTGCAGTTTGCACTCGACTACGTGGAGTCCCTGAAAGAGCTGCATGTGTTTGTGGCCCAGTGTAAG
GATTTAGCAGCAGCAGATGTTAAGAAACAGCGCTCAGATCCGTATGTAAAGACCTATCTGCTACCAGACA
AAGGCAAAATGGGCAAGAAGAAGACACTCGTAGTGAAGAAGACCTTGAATCCTGTATACAACGAGATATT
GCGGTATAAAATTGAAAGGCAATTCTTAAAGACGCAGAAGTTGAACCTGTCCGTTTGGCATCGGGATACA
TTTAAGCGCAACAGCTTTCTGGGGGAGGTGGAGCTCGACCTGGAAACGTGGGATTGGGACAGCAAACAGA
ACAAACAGCTGAAGTGGTACCCACTGAAGTATGACGTCTGCGTGTGCCACAGTGAGGAAGACCTGGTGGC
CGCCCAGGACCTGGTCTCCTACTTGGAAGGCAGCACTGCCAGCCTGCGCTGCTTCCTGCAACTCCGGGAT
GCAACCCCAGGCGGCGCTATAGTGTCCGAGCTGTGCCAGGCACTGAGCAGTAGTCACTGCCGGGTGCTGC
TCATCACGCCGGGCTTCCTTCAGGACCCCTGGTGCAAGTACCAGATGCTGCAGGCCCTGACCGAGGCTCC
AGGGGCCGAGGGCTGCACCATCCCCCTGCTGTCGGGCCTCAGCAGAGCTGCCTACCCACCTGAGCTCCGA
TTCATGTACTACGTCGATGGCAGGGGCCCTGATGGTGGCTTTCGTCAAGTCAAAGAAGCTGTCATGCGTT
GTAAGCTACTACAGGAGGGAGAAGGGGAACGGGATTCAGCTACAGTATCTGATCTACTTGGGGATCCACC
GGTCGCCACCATGG
