>Addgene plasmid #52738 | SLP2a-TIR-GFP | addgene partial sequence | sequence record 87675 | Mombaerts 1401A 5'-CGGGATCCACCGGTCGCCACCATG-3'
GGTGGTGCCCATCCTGGTCGAGCTGGACGGCGACGTAAACGGCCACAAGTTCAGCGTGTCCGGCGAGGGC
GAGGGCGATGCCACCTACGGCAAGCTGACCCTGAAGTTCATCTGCACCACCGGCAAGCTGCCCGTGCCCT
GGCCCACCCTCGTGACCACCCTGACCTACGGCGTGCAGTGCTTCAGCCGCTACCCCGACCACATGAAGCA
GCACGACTTCTTCAAGTCCGCCATGCCCGAAGGCTACGTCCAGGAGCGCACCATCTTCTTCAAGGACGAC
GGCAACTACAAGACCCGCGCCGAGGTGAAGTTCGAGGGCGACACCCTGGTGAACCGCATCGAGCTGAAGG
GCATCGACTTCAAGGAGGACGGCAACATCCTGGGGCACAAGCTGGAGTACAACTACAACAGCCACAACGT
CTATATCATGGCCGACAAGCAGAAGAACGGCATCAAGGTGAACTTCAAGATCCGCCACAACATCGAGGAC
GGCAGCGTGCAGCTCGCCGACCACTACCAGCAGAACACCCCCATCGGCGACGGCCCCGTGCTGCTGCCCG
ACAACCACTACCTGAGCACCCAGTCCGCCCTGAGCAAAGACCCCAACGAGAAGCGCGATCACATGGTCCT
GCTGGAGTTCGTGACCGCCGCCGGGATCACTCTCGGCATGGACGAGCTGTACAAGAAGCTTAGCCATGGC
TTCCCGCCGGAGGTGGAGGAGCAGGATGATGGCACGCTGCCCATGTCTTGTGCCCAGGAGAGCGGGATGG
ACCGTCACCCTGCAGCCTGTGCTTCTGCTAGGATCAATGTGTAGGCGGCCGCTCTAGAA
