>Addgene plasmid #52738 | SLP2a-TIR-GFP | addgene partial sequence | sequence record 90219 | EGFP-N 5'-CGTCGCCGTCCAGCTCGACCAG-3'
CCTTGCTCACCATGGTGGCGACCGGTGGATCCCCAAGTAGATCAGATACTGTAGCTGAATCCCGTTCCCC
TTCTCCCTCCTGTAGTAGCTTACAACGCATGACAGCTTCTTTGACTTGACGAAAGCCACCATCAGGGCCC
CTGCCATCGACGTAGTACATGAATCGGAGCTCAGGTGGGTAGGCAGCTCTGCTGAGGCCCGACAGCAGGG
GGATGGTGCAGCCCTCGGCCCCTGGAGCCTCGGTCAGGGCCTGCAGCATCTGGTACTTGCACCAGGGGTC
CTGAAGGAAGCCCGGCGTGATGAGCAGCACCCGGCAGTGACTACTGCTCAGTGCCTGGCACAGCTCGGAC
ACTATAGCGCCGCCTGGGGTTGCATCCCGGAGTTGCAGGAAGCAGCGCAGGCTGGCAGTGCTGCCTTCCA
AGTAGGAGACCAGGTCCTGGGCGGCCACCAGGTCTTCCTCACTGTGGCACACGCAGACGTCATACTTCAG
TGGGTACCACTTCAGCTGTTTGTTCTGTTTGCTGTCCCAATCCCACGTTTCCAGGTCGAGCTCCACCTCC
CCCAGAAAGCTGTTGCGCTTAAATGTATCCCGATGCCAAACGGACAGGTTCAACTTCTGCGTCTTTAAGA
ATTGCCTTTCAATTTTATACCGCAATATCTCGTTGTATACAGGATTCAAGGTCTTCTTCACTACGAGTGT
CTTCTTCTTGCCCATTTTGCCTTTGTCTGGTAGCAGATAGGTCTTTACATACGGATCTGAGCGCTGTTTC
TTAACATCTGCTGCTGCTAAATCCTTACACTGGGCCACAAACACATGCAGCTCTTTCAGGGACTCCACGT
AGTCGAGTGCAAACTGCACGCTTCCCATGGTGGCGGCGAATTCGAAGCTTGAGCTCGAGAGATCTA
