[The description below was written by a language model from this plasmid's Addgene catalogue record.]
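Description:
SLP2a-TIR-GFP is a retroviral mammalian expression plasmid built on the MSCV2.2 (murine stem cell virus) backbone. It is propagated in E. coli under ampicillin selection; the record gives no feature table, so the bacterial origin, copy number and exact layout of viral elements are not documented. In MSCV-type vectors the transgene is normally transcribed from the 5' long terminal repeat. The LTRs and packaging signal allow the transcript to be packaged into retroviral particles in a suitable packaging cell line, for stable integration into target cells.

The insert, listed at about 1.6 kb, encodes a chimeric adaptor protein. Human TIRAP (also called Mal) has had amino acids 1–85 deleted, leaving its Toll/IL-1 receptor (TIR) domain, according to the stated purpose. In place of the deleted N-terminal portion, the C2A lipid-binding domain of murine SLP2a is fused at the N terminus. GFP is fused at the C terminus so the protein can be located by fluorescence. Downstream, an IRES drives translation of human CD2 from the same transcript. This surface marker lets transduced cells be identified or sorted by antibody staining rather than by drug selection.

Swapping in a heterologous lipid-binding module presumably redirects the TIR signalling domain to whichever membranes the SLP2a C2A domain binds. This fits the associated study of how lipid binding by this adaptor determines the subcellular sites of Toll-like receptor signal transduction. The construct would typically be used to test whether such retargeting supports TLR signalling from particular compartments.
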