Addgene plasmid #52738: SLP2a-TIR-GFP
Purpose: Retroviral vector expresses the lipid binding domain of SLP2a fused to the TIR of hTIRAP and GFP. Also contains IRES-hCD2 as selectable marker
Depositing lab: Jonathan Kagan. Depositing organization: Boston Children's Hospital. Publication: A promiscuous lipid-binding protein diversifies the subcellular sites of toll-like receptor signal transduction. Bonham KS, Orzalli MH, Hayashi K, Wolf AI, Glanemann C, Weninger W, Iwasaki A, Knipe DM, Kagan JC. Cell. 2014 Feb 13;156(4):705-16. doi: 10.1016/j.cell.2014.01.019. PubMed 24529375.
Backbone
  Vector backbone: MSCV2.2
  Vector type: Mammalian Expression, Retroviral
  Selectable markers: human CD2
Growth in bacteria
  Bacterial resistance: Ampicillin, 100 μg/mL
  Growth temperature: 37°C
  Growth strain: DH5alpha
  Copy number: Unknown
Gene/Insert
  Gene/Insert name: Toll/IL-1 Receptor adaptor protein (alt names: TIRAP; Mal)
  Species: H. sapiens (human)
  Insert size (bp): 1600
  Mutation: Deleted amino acids 1-85
  GenBank ID: AF378129.1 TIRAP
  Entrez Gene: TIRAP (a.k.a. BACTS1, Mal, MyD88-2, wyatt)
  Tag / fusion protein: C2A domain of Murine SLP2a (N terminal on insert); GFP (C terminal on insert)
Terms and licenses: Academic/Nonprofit Terms; Industry Terms: Not Available to Industry
How to cite: SLP2a-TIR-GFP was a gift from Jonathan Kagan (Addgene plasmid # 52738 ; http://n2t.net/addgene:52738 ; RRID:Addgene_52738)
